>Addgene plasmid #45633 | pCRII-Topo Nectin-3 in situ probe | addgene partial sequence | sequence record 64771 | M13pUC-rev 5'-AGCGGATAACAATTTCACACAGG-3'
AGCTATTTAGGTGACACTATAGAATACTCAAGCTATGCATCAAGCTTGGTACCGAGCTCGGATCCACTAG
TAACGGCCGCCAGTGTGCTGGAATTCGCCCTTCAGTGAAAACTGTAAAGCAGCTCAGATACATTGAACCC
AGGTTTTACATTTTCATTTGTCAGATCAGAATATAAAAAGTAAGCTCGAAATCAACTTGAAAAAGCTTAT
TCTTCCTCAAGAAAAAGTATGAACAATCTGAAAATGGTCAACTAGTGTGAATGAAACCTTGTACATAGTG
AAGTCGCGTCAGTGGCTGTTAGACATACCACTCCCTCCTGGAAATTACGGAGCCATCTACATGAGAAACC
AAACCATCTTCACTTTCATTGTAGCGTTCATCACTGACAAACTTCATTCCCATTTTTAGATCTTCATAGT
AATCCATCGGTCTTTCAAACCTAGTGAGGTTCTCTACATTATTCCACTGAGTTTTCTCAGGCTCCTCTAA
GTAGTCTTTGCGGATCAGGTTGTTTAAGGGCGAATTCTGCAGATATCCATCACACTGGCGGCCGCTCGAG
CATGCATCTAGAGGGCCCAATTCGCCCTATAGTGAGTCGTATTACAATTCACTGGCCGTCGTTTTACAAC
GTCGTGACTGGGAAAACCCTGGCGTTACCCAACTTAATCGCCTTGCAGCACATCCCCCTTTCGCCAGCTG
GCGTAATAGCGAAGAGGCCCGCACCGATCGCCCTTCCCAACAGTTGCGCAGCCTGAATGGCGAATGG
[122 nt withheld, positions 768-889]
