[The description below was written by a language model from this plasmid's Addgene catalogue record.]
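Description:
pCRII-Topo Nectin-3 in situ probe is a bacterial cloning plasmid that serves as a template for making riboprobes against mouse Nectin-3 (also known as Pvrl3, poliovirus receptor-related 3). It is built on the commercial pCRII-Topo backbone, about 4 kb, giving a total of roughly 4.4 kb with the insert. It is propagated in standard E. coli cloning strains under ampicillin selection. The record lists the copy number as unknown, and no feature table is provided, so the origin of replication and any other backbone elements are not stated here.

The insert is a fragment of about 415 bp from the mouse Nectin-3 transcript. It was amplified by RT-PCR and introduced by TOPO cloning, a ligase-free method that captures PCR products using vector-bound topoisomerase. Repository sequencing places the fragment at positions 1626–2039 of the reference mRNA, a few bases off from the coordinates on the depositor's map. The cloning site is flanked by opposing Sp6 and T7 phage promoters, along with M13 primer sites used for sequence verification, so either strand can be transcribed in vitro from linearized plasmid. According to the depositor, linearizing with BamHI and transcribing from T7 gives the sense (control) probe, while linearizing with NotI and transcribing from Sp6 gives the antisense probe that hybridizes to the endogenous mRNA.

The plasmid has no expression function in eukaryotic cells. It is used to generate labelled RNA probes for in situ hybridization to map Nectin-3 expression in mouse tissue, and the associated study examined subtype-specific genes that distinguish subpopulations of callosal projection neurons.
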