Addgene plasmid #45633: pCRII-Topo Nectin-3 in situ probe
Depositing lab: Jeffrey Macklis. Depositing organization: Harvard University. Publication: Novel subtype-specific genes identify distinct subpopulations of callosal projection neurons. Molyneaux BJ, Arlotta P, Fame RM, MacDonald JL, MacQuarrie KL, Macklis JD. J Neurosci. 2009 Sep 30;29(39):12343-54. doi: 10.1523/JNEUROSCI.6108-08.2009. PubMed 19793993.
Backbone
  Vector backbone: pCRII-Topo
  Backbone manufacturer: Invitrogen
  Backbone size w/o insert (bp): 4000
  Total vector size (bp): 4400
  Vector type: in situ
Growth in bacteria
  Bacterial resistance: Ampicillin, 100 μg/mL
  Growth temperature: 37°C
  Growth strain: DH5alpha
  Copy number: Unknown
Gene/Insert
  Gene/Insert name: Nectin-3 in situ probe (alt names: Nectin-3; Pvrl3; poliovirus receptor-related 3)
  Species: M. musculus (mouse)
  Insert size (bp): 415
  Mutation: fragment contains bp# 1626-2039 of NM_021495
  GenBank ID: NM_021495
  Entrez Gene: Nectin3 (a.k.a. 2610301B19Rik, 3000002N23Rik, 4921513D19Rik, AA407785, AU016832, AW538082, CD113, P, Pvrl3, necti)
  Cloning method: TOPO Cloning
  Sequencing primers: 5′ M13 Rev, Sp6; 3′ T7, M13 Forward
Terms and licenses: Academic/Nonprofit Terms; Industry Terms: Not Available to Industry
Depositor comments: The Nectin-3 fragment was amplified by RT-PCR using the following primer pair: AAACAACCTGATCCGCAAAG CAGTGAAAACTGTAAAGCAGCTC For in vitro transcription, use the BamHI restriction digest and T7 promoter for sense probe generation and the NotI restriction digest and Sp6 promoter for antisense probe generation. Please note that Addgene's sequencing results match bp# 1626-2039 of NM_021495, not bp# 1624-2036 as indicated on plasmid map. The plasmid functions as described in the associated publication.
How to cite: pCRII-Topo Nectin-3 in situ probe was a gift from Jeffrey Macklis (Addgene plasmid # 45633 ; http://n2t.net/addgene:45633 ; RRID:Addgene_45633)
